Addgene plasmid #63888: pComb3
Purpose: (Empty Backbone) For phage display of antibody libraries by fusion to modified geneIII.
Depositing lab: Carlos Barbas. Depositing organization: Scripps California (The Scripps Research Institute). Publication: Assembly of combinatorial antibody libraries on phage surfaces: the gene III site. Barbas CF 3rd, Kang AS, Lerner RA, Benkovic SJ. Proc Natl Acad Sci U S A. 1991 Sep 15;88(18):7978-82. PubMed 1896445.
Backbone
  Vector backbone: pBluescript
  Backbone size (bp): 3000
  Vector type: Bacterial Expression ; phage display
  Promoter: lacZ
  Tag / fusion protein: geneIII (C terminal on backbone)
Growth in bacteria
  Bacterial resistance: Ampicillin, 100 μg/mL
  Growth temperature: 37°C
  Growth strain: XL1 Blue
  Copy number: High Copy
Gene/Insert
  Cloning method: Restriction Enzyme
Terms and licenses: Academic/Nonprofit Terms; Industry Terms: Not Available to Industry
Depositor comments: The original pComb3 vector was designed for phage display of Fabs which are cloned into two separate cloning cassettes one chain at a time using SacI/XbaI restriction sites (for the light chain) and XhoI/SpeI restriction sites (for the heavy chain). The heavy chain is expressed fused to the pVIII. Both cassettes have the pelB leader sequence, the light chain and heavy chain-geneIII fusion product assemble in the periplasm to form the Fab fragment. This vector system has also been used for the display of a wide variety of other proteins like zinc fingers, peptides, and cDNA fragments. Phage can be produced which express Fab or other proteins or peptides of interest fused to the phage pIII protein for expression on the head of the phage. Soluble Fab can be expressed by removing the gene for the pIII phage fusion protein by SpeI/NheI digest. Sufficient soluble protein is also found in the periplasmic space as a result of proteolysis.
How to cite: pComb3 was a gift from Carlos Barbas (Addgene plasmid # 63888 ; http://n2t.net/addgene:63888 ; RRID:Addgene_63888)
