[The description below was written by a language model from this plasmid's Addgene catalogue record and pLannotate feature annotations shown in this document.]
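Description:
pComb3 is an empty phagemid backbone derived from pBluescript, built for displaying combinatorial antibody (Fab) libraries on filamentous phage through fusion to a truncated gene III. It is a high-copy bacterial expression vector carrying a ColE1/pUC-type origin for propagation in E. coli, an ampicillin resistance gene (β-lactamase) for selection, and an f1 origin. The f1 origin allows single-stranded copies to be packaged into phage particles when helper phage supplies the remaining phage functions. The sequenced record is about 4.0 kb.

The feature table shows two parallel expression cassettes, each with its own CAP binding site, lac promoter and lac operator, followed by a pectate lyase (pelB-type) leader that directs the product to the periplasm. The first cassette places the leader and a cloning site remnant upstream of an M13 gene III fragment, so it accepts the heavy chain fragment (XhoI/SpeI) as an N-terminal fusion to pIII. The second cassette accepts the light chain (SacI/XbaI) without a fusion partner. The two chains assemble in the periplasm into a Fab anchored to the phage by pIII, which physically links each antibody to its encoding DNA for selection by panning. One sentence in the depositor comments says the heavy chain is fused to pVIII, but the rest of the record and the annotated features indicate gene III. Residual T3 and T7 promoters and a lacZα fragment are carried over from pBluescript.

Excising the gene III segment with SpeI/NheI converts selected clones to soluble Fab expression, and some soluble protein also arises by periplasmic proteolysis. The system has also been used to display zinc fingers, peptides and cDNA fragments.
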