Features (pLannotate 1.2.2; 22 found; start..end, strand, type, name):
     46..111     +  CDS            pel1 (fragment): PLY1_PECAS - Also known as pelA. Experimental evidence at protein level: Swiss-Prot protein existence level 1. Involved in maceration and soft-rotting of plant tissue. From Pectobacterium atrosepticum (strain SCRI 1043 / ATCC BAA-672) (Erwinia carotovora subsp. atroseptica).
    124..186     -  misc_feature   MCS (fragment): pBluescript multiple cloning site
    208..831     +  CDS            M13 gene III (fragment) (sequence partly withheld): pIII; III; minor coat protein
    834..864     +  CDS            M13 gene VI (fragment) (sequence withheld): pVI; VI; minor coat protein
    877..911     +  CDS            lacI (fragment): lac repressor; lacI; The lac repressor binds to the lac operator to inhibit transcription in E. coli. This inhibition can be relieved by adding lactose or isopropyl-β-D-thiogalactopyranoside (IPTG).
    924..945     +  protein_bind   CAP binding site: CAP binding activates transcription in the presence of cAMP. E. coli catabolite activator protein
    960..990     +  promoter       lac promoter: promoter for the E. coli lac operon
    998..1014    +  protein_bind   lac operator: The lac repressor binds to the lac operator to inhibit transcription in E. coli. This inhibition can be relieved by adding lactose or isopropyl-β-D-thiogalactopyranoside (IPTG). lac repressor encoded by lacI
   1059..1124    +  CDS            pel1 (fragment): PLY1_PECAS - Also known as pelA. Experimental evidence at protein level: Swiss-Prot protein existence level 1. Involved in maceration and soft-rotting of plant tissue. From Pectobacterium atrosepticum (strain SCRI 1043 / ATCC BAA-672) (Erwinia carotovora subsp. atroseptica).
   1158..1177    +  misc_feature   MCS (fragment): pBluescript multiple cloning site
   1186..1204    -  promoter       T7 promoter: promoter for bacteriophage T7 RNA polymerase
   1207..1364    +  CDS            lacZα (fragment): LacZα fragment of β-galactosidase; lacZ fragment
   1396..1824    -  rep_origin     f1 ori (sequence partly withheld): f1 bacteriophage origin of replication; arrow indicates direction of (+) strand synthesis
   1851..1955    +  promoter       AmpR promoter: bla
   1956..2816    +  CDS            AmpR: β-lactamase; bla; confers resistance to ampicillin, carbenicillin, and related antibiotics
   2987..3575    +  rep_origin     ori: high-copy-number ColE1/pMB1/pBR322/pUC origin of replication
   3758..3850    +  CDS            lacI (fragment): lac repressor; lacI; The lac repressor binds to the lac operator to inhibit transcription in E. coli. This inhibition can be relieved by adding lactose or isopropyl-β-D-thiogalactopyranoside (IPTG).
   3863..3884    +  protein_bind   CAP binding site: CAP binding activates transcription in the presence of cAMP. E. coli catabolite activator protein
   3899..3929    +  promoter       lac promoter: promoter for the E. coli lac operon
   3937..3953    +  protein_bind   lac operator: The lac repressor binds to the lac operator to inhibit transcription in E. coli. This inhibition can be relieved by adding lactose or isopropyl-β-D-thiogalactopyranoside (IPTG). lac repressor encoded by lacI
   3998..4016    +  promoter       T3 promoter: promoter for bacteriophage T3 RNA polymerase
   4030..18      +  misc_feature   MCS (fragment) (across the origin): pBluescript multiple cloning site
>Addgene plasmid #63888 | pComb3 | addgene full sequence | sequence record 352165 | Addgene NGS Result
CACCGCGGTGGCGGCCGCAAATTCTATTTCAAGGAGACAGTCATAATGAAATACCTATTGCCTACGGCAG
CCGCTGGATTGTTATTACTCGCTGCCCAACCAGCCATGGCCCAGGTGAAACTGCTCGAGGTCGACGGTAT
CGATAAGCTTGATATCGAATTCCTGCAGCCCGGGGGATCCACTAGTGGTGGCGGTGGCTCTCCATTCGTT
TGTGAATATCAAGGCCAATCGTCTGACCTGCCTCAACCTCCTGTC
[82 nt withheld, positions 256-337]
GCTCTGAGGGA
[161 nt withheld, positions 349-509]
T
[41 nt withheld, positions 511-551]
T
[62 nt withheld, positions 553-614]
A
[35 nt withheld, positions 616-650]
CCTCCCTCAATCGGTTGAATGTCGCCCTTTTGTCTTTGGCGCTGGTAAACCATATGAA
[86 nt withheld, positions 709-794]
T
[69 nt withheld, positions 796-864]
GCTAGCTAGTAACACGACAGGTTTCCCGACTGGAAAGCGGGCAGTGAGCGCAACGCAATTAATGTGAGTT
AGCTCACTCATTAGGCACCCCAGGCTTTACACTTTATGCTTCCGGCTCGTATGTTGTGTGGAATTGTGAG
CGGATAACAATTTCACGAATTCTAAACTAGCTAGTCGCCAAGGAGACAGTCATAATGAAATACCTATTGC
CTACGGCAGCCGCTGGATTGTTATTACTCGCTGCCCAACCAGCCATGGCCGAGCTCGTCAGTTCTAGAGT
TAAGCGGCCGCAATCGAGGGGGGGCCCGGTACCCAATTCGCCCTATAGTGAGTCGTATTACAATTCACTG
GCCGTCGTTTTACAACGTCGTGACTGGGAAAACCCTGGCGTTACCCAACTTAATCGCCTTGCAGCACATC
CCCCTTTCGCCAGCTGGCGTAATAGCGAAGAGGCCCGCACCGATCGCCCTTCCCAACAGTTGCGCAGCCT
GAATGGCGAATGGCAAATTGTAAGCGTTAATATTTTGTTAAAATTCGCGTTAAATTTTTGTTAAATCAGC
TCATTTTTTAACCAATAGGCCGAAATCGGCAAAATCCCTTATAAATCAAAAGAATAGACCGAGATAGGGT
[37 nt withheld, positions 1495-1531]
AAAGAACGTGGACTCCAACGTCAAAGG
[49 nt withheld, positions 1559-1607]
T
[91 nt withheld, positions 1609-1699]
G
[124 nt withheld, positions 1701-1824]
CAGGTGGCACTTTTCGGGGAAATGTGCGCGGAACCCCTATTTGTTTATTTTTCTAAATACATTCAAATAT
GTATCCGCTCATGAGACAATAACCCTGATAAATGCTTCAATAATATTGAAAAAGGAAGAGTATGAGTATT
CAACATTTCCGTGTCGCCCTTATTCCCTTTTTTGCGGCATTTTGCCTTCCTGTTTTTGCTCACCCAGAAA
CGCTGGTGAAAGTAAAAGATGCTGAAGATCAGTTGGGTGCACGAGTGGGTTACATCGAACTGGATCTCAA
CAGCGGTAAGATCCTTGAGAGTTTTCGCCCCGAAGAACGTTTTCCAATGATGAGCACTTTTAAAGTTCTG
CTATGTGGCGCGGTATTATCCCGTATTGACGCCGGGCAAGAGCAACTCGGTCGCCGCATACACTATTCTC
AGAATGACTTGGTTGAGTACTCACCAGTCACAGAAAAGCATCTTACGGATGGCATGACAGTAAGAGAATT
ATGCAGTGCTGCCATAACCATGAGTGATAACACTGCGGCCAACTTACTTCTGACAACGATCGGAGGACCG
AAGGAGCTAACCGCTTTTTTGCACAACATGGGGGATCATGTAACTCGCCTTGATCGTTGGGAACCGGAGC
TGAATGAAGCCATACCAAACGACGAGCGTGACACCACGATGCCTGTAGCAATGGCAACAACGTTGCGCAA
ACTATTAACTGGCGAACTACTTACTCTAGCTTCCCGGCAACAATTAATAGACTGGATGGAGGCGGATAAA
GTTGCAGGACCACTTCTGCGCTCGGCCCTTCCGGCTGGCTGGTTTATTGCTGATAAATCTGGAGCCGGTG
AGCGTGGGTCTCGCGGTATCATTGCAGCACTGGGGCCAGATGGTAAGCCCTCCCGTATCGTAGTTATCTA
CACGACGGGGAGTCAGGCAACTATGGATGAACGAAATAGACAGATCGCTGAGATAGGTGCCTCACTGATT
AAGCATTGGTAACTGTCAGACCAAGTTTACTCATATATACTTTAGATTGATTTAAAACTTCATTTTTAAT
TTAAAAGGATCTAGGTGAAGATCCTTTTTGATAATCTCATGACCAAAATCCCTTAACGTGAGTTTTCGTT
CCACTGAGCGTCAGACCCCGTAGAAAAGATCAAAGGATCTTCTTGAGATCCTTTTTTTCTGCGCGTAATC
TGCTGCTTGCAAACAAAAAAACCACCGCTACCAGCGGTGGTTTGTTTGCCGGATCAAGAGCTACCAACTC
TTTTTCCGAAGGTAACTGGCTTCAGCAGAGCGCAGATACCAAATACTGTTCTTCTAGTGTAGCCGTAGTT
AGGCCACCACTTCAAGAACTCTGTAGCACCGCCTACATACCTCGCTCTGCTAATCCTGTTACCAGTGGCT
GCTGCCAGTGGCGATAAGTCGTGTCTTACCGGGTTGGACTCAAGACGATAGTTACCGGATAAGGCGCAGC
GGTCGGGCTGAACGGGGGGTTCGTGCACACAGCCCAGCTTGGAGCGAACGACCTACACCGAACTGAGATA
CCTACAGCGTGAGCTATGAGAAAGCGCCACGCTTCCCGAAGGGAGAAAGGCGGACAGGTATCCGGTAAGC
GGCAGGGTCGGAACAGGAGAGCGCACGAGGGAGCTTCCAGGGGGAAACGCCTGGTATCTTTATAGTCCTG
TCGGGTTTCGCCACCTCTGACTTGAGCGTCGATTTTTGTGATGCTCGTCAGGGGGGCGGAGCCTATGGAA
AAACGCCAGCAACGCGGCCTTTTTACGGTTCCTGGCCTTTTGCTGGCCTTTTGCTCACATGTTCTTTCCT
GCGTTATCCCCTGATTCTGTGGATAACCGTATTACCGCCTTTGAGTGAGCTGATACCGCTCGCCGCAGCC
GAACGACCGAGCGCAGCGAGTCAGTGAGCGAGGAAGCGGAAGAGCGCCCAATACGCAAACCGCCTCTCCC
CGCGCGTTGGCCGATTCATTAATGCAGCTGGCACGACAGGTTTCCCGACTGGAAAGCGGGCAGTGAGCGC
AACGCAATTAATGTGAGTTAGCTCACTCATTAGGCACCCCAGGCTTTACACTTTATGCTTCCGGCTCGTA
TGTTGTGTGGAATTGTGAGCGGATAACAATTTCACACAGGAAACAGCTATGACCATGATTACGCCAAGCT
CGAAATTAACCCTCACTAAAGGGAACAAAAGCTGGC
