>Addgene plasmid #63888 | pComb3 | addgene partial sequence | sequence record 110948 | M13-F20 5'-TGTAAAACGACGGCCAGT-3'
TCGATTGCGGCCGCTTAACTCTAGAACTGACGAGCTCGGCCATGGCTGGTTGGGCAGCGAGTAATAACAA
TCCAGCGGCTGCCGTAGGCAATAGGTATTTCATTATGACTGTCTCCTTGGCGACTAGCTAGTTTAGAATT
CGTGAAATTGTTATCCGCTCACAATTCCACACAACATACGAGCCGGAAGCATAAAGTGTAAAGCCTGGGG
TGCCTAATGAGTGAGCTAACTCACATTAATTGCGTTGCGCTCACTGCCCGCTTTCCAGTCGGGAAACCTG
TCGTGTTACTAGCTAGC
[69 nt withheld, positions 298-366]
A
[86 nt withheld, positions 368-453]
TTCATATGGTTTACCAGCGCCAAAGACAAAAGGGCGACATTCAACCGATTGAGGGAGG
[35 nt withheld, positions 512-546]
T
[62 nt withheld, positions 548-609]
A
[41 nt withheld, positions 611-651]
A
[91 nt withheld, positions 653-743]
