>Addgene plasmid #63888 | pComb3 | addgene partial sequence | sequence record 110950 | M13-Rev 5'-CAGGAAACAGCTATGACC-3'
GCTGGCCACCGCGGTGGCGGCCGCAAATTCTATTTCAAGGAGACAGTCATAATGAAATACCTATTGCCTA
CGGCAGCCGCTGGATTGTTATTACTCGCTGCCCAACCAGCCATGGCCCAGGTGAAACTGCTCGAGGTCGA
CGGTATCGATAAGCTTGATATCGAATTCCTGCAGCCCGGGGGATCCACTAGTGGTGGCGGTGGCTCTCCA
TTCGTTTGTGAATATCAAGGCCAATCGTCTGACCTGCCTCAACCTCCTGTC
[82 nt withheld, positions 262-343]
GCTCTGAGGGA
[161 nt withheld, positions 355-515]
T
[41 nt withheld, positions 517-557]
T
[62 nt withheld, positions 559-620]
A
[35 nt withheld, positions 622-656]
CCTCCCTCAATCGGTTGAATGTCGCCCTTTTGTCTTTGGCGCTGGTAAACCATATG
